Addgene plasmid #211130: pBiT3.1-N_NUP43:1-380
Purpose: Mammalian expression of full-length human NUP43. N-terminal HiBiT tag.
Depositing lab: Cheryl Arrowsmith. Depositing organization: University of Toronto. Publication: A Target Class Ligandability Evaluation of WD40 Repeat-Containing Proteins. Ackloo S, Li F, Szewczyk M, Seitova A, Loppnau P, Zeng H, Xu J, Ahmad S, Arnautova YA, Baghaie AJ, Beldar S, Bolotokova A, Centrella PA, Chau I, Clark MA, Cuozzo JW, Dehghani-Tafti S, Disch JS, Dong A, Dumas A, Feng JA, Ghiabi P, Gibson E, Gilmer J, Goldman B, Green SR, Guie MA, Guilinger JP, Harms N, Herasymenko O, Houliston S, Hutchinson A, Kearnes S, Keefe AD, Kimani SW, Kramer T, Kutera M, Kwak HA, Lento C, Li Y, Liu J, Loup J, Machado RAC, Mulhern CJ, Perveen S, Righetto GL, Riley P, Shrestha S, Sigel EA, Silva M, Sintchak MD, Slakman BL, Taylor RD, Thompson J, Torng W, Underkoffler C, von Rechenberg M, Walsh RT, Watson I, Wilson DJ, Wolf E, Yadav M, Yazdi AK, Zhang J, Zhang Y, Santhakumar V, Edwards AM, Barsyte-Lovejoy D, Schapira M, Brown PJ, Halabelian L, Arrowsmith CH. J Med Chem. 2025 Jan 23;68(2):1092-1112. doi: 10.1021/acs.jmedchem.4c02010. Epub 2024 Nov 4. PubMed 39495097.
Backbone
  Vector backbone: pBiT3.1-N
  Backbone manufacturer: Promega
  Vector type: Mammalian Expression
  Selectable markers: Neomycin (select with G418)
Growth in bacteria
  Bacterial resistance: Kanamycin, 50 μg/mL
  Growth temperature: 37°C
  Growth strain: DH5alpha
  Copy number: High Copy
Gene/Insert
  Gene/Insert name: NUP43:M1-S380
  Species: H. sapiens (human)
  Insert size (bp): 1140
  Mutation: wild type
  Entrez Gene: NUP43 (a.k.a. bA350J20.1, p42)
  Promoter: CMV
  Tag / fusion protein: MVSGWRLFKKISGSSGGSSG (N terminal on insert)
  Cloning method: Ligation Independent Cloning
  Sequencing primers: 5′ T7; 3′ TTGCTCAGCGGTGGCAGCAG
Resource information
  A portion of this plasmid was derived from a plasmid made by: Mammalian Gene Collection (BC065028)
Terms and licenses: Academic/Nonprofit Terms; Industry Terms: Not Available to Industry
Depositor comments: 5' Cloning Site: Xho1 (not destroyed), 3' Cloning Site: Xba1 (not destroyed).
How to cite: pBiT3.1-N_NUP43:1-380 was a gift from Cheryl Arrowsmith (Addgene plasmid # 211130 ; http://n2t.net/addgene:211130 ; RRID:Addgene_211130)
