[The description below was written by a language model from this plasmid's Addgene catalogue record and pLannotate feature annotations shown in this document.]
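Description:
pBiT3.1-N_NUP43:1-380 is a mammalian expression plasmid built on Promega's pBiT3.1-N backbone that produces full-length, wild-type human NUP43 (residues M1–S380, a 1,140 bp insert) carrying an N-terminal HiBiT tag. NUP43 is a WD40-repeat component of the Nup107-160 subcomplex of the nuclear pore complex. The coding sequence derives in part from a Mammalian Gene Collection clone and was inserted by ligation-independent cloning between XhoI and XbaI sites that remain intact. Transcription is driven by the CMV immediate-early enhancer and promoter, followed by a chimeric β-globin/immunoglobulin intron that generally improves mRNA processing and expression, and it terminates at an SV40 polyadenylation signal. A T7 promoter lies just upstream of the open reading frame and serves as a sequencing primer site. The HiBiT peptide and a short glycine-serine linker precede the NUP43 start. This small tag complements the LgBiT fragment to reconstitute NanoLuc luciferase, so the fusion protein can be quantified by luminescence.

The plasmid replicates in E. coli at high copy from a ColE1/pUC-type origin and is selected with kanamycin through a neo (nptII) gene under the bacterial EM7 promoter, with a single loxP site annotated just upstream. The catalogue lists neomycin/G418 as the mammalian selectable marker, but the feature table shows no eukaryotic promoter directly in front of neo. It does show a separate blasticidin S deaminase cassette driven by the SV40 early promoter with a synthetic poly(A) signal, which the catalogue entry does not mention. The associated publication evaluates the ligandability of WD40-repeat proteins, which suggests use in luminescence-based cellular assays of NUP43 abundance or ligand engagement, though the record does not name a specific assay.
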