Features (pLannotate 1.2.2; 17 found; start..end, strand, type, name):
     24..105     -  polyA_signal   SV40 poly(A) signal: SV40 polyadenylation signal
    128..211     -  CDS            large T antigen (fragment): large T antigen from SV40 (simian virus 40)
    276..641     +  enhancer       CMV enhancer: human cytomegalovirus immediate early enhancer
    643..842     +  promoter       CMV promoter: human cytomegalovirus (CMV) immediate early promoter
    981..1113    +  intron         chimeric intron: chimera between introns from human β-globin and immunoglobulin heavy chain genes
   1157..1175    +  promoter       T7 promoter: promoter for bacteriophage T7 RNA polymerase
   1250..2389    +  CDS            NUP43: NUP43_HUMAN - Experimental evidence at protein level: Swiss-Prot protein existence level 1. Component of the Nup107-160 subcomplex of the nuclear pore complex (NPC). The Nup107-160 subcomplex is required for the assembly of a functional NPC. The Nup107-160 subcomplex is also required for normal kinetochore microtubule attachment, mitotic progression and chromosome segregation. From Homo sapiens (Human).
   2420..2438    +  misc_feature   MCS (fragment): pUC18/19 multiple cloning site
   2487..2608    -  polyA_signal   SV40 poly(A) signal: SV40 polyadenylation signal
   2631..2699    -  CDS            large T antigen (fragment): large T antigen from SV40 (simian virus 40)
   2723..2756    +  protein_bind   loxP: Cre-mediated recombination occurs in the 8-bp core sequence (GCATACAT). Cre recombinase
   2766..2813    +  promoter       EM7 promoter: synthetic bacterial promoter&nbsp
   2845..3636    +  CDS            neo: KKA2_KLEPN - Also known as kan, nptII. Experimental evidence at protein level: Swiss-Prot protein existence level 1. Resistance to kanamycin, neomycin, paromomycin, ribostamycin, butirosin and gentamicin B. From Klebsiella pneumoniae.
   3797..4385    -  rep_origin     ori: high-copy-number ColE1/pMB1/pBR322/pUC origin of replication
   4511..4559    -  polyA_signal   poly(A) signal: synthetic polyadenylation signal
   4583..4981    -  CDS            BSD: blasticidin S deaminase; Aspergillus terreus BSD; confers resistance to blasticidin
   5012..5369    -  promoter       SV40 promoter: SV40 enhancer and early promoter
>Addgene plasmid #211130 | pBiT3.1-N_NUP43:1-380 | addgene full sequence | sequence record 425963 | Addgene NGS Result
AAGACGCGTTAATTAAGACGTCGGCAGTGAAAAAAATGCTTTATTTGTGAAATTTGTGATGCTATTGCTT
TATTTGTAACCATTATAAGCTGCAATAAACAAGTTAACAACAACAATTGCATTCATTTTATGTTTCAGGT
TCAGGGGGAGGTGTGGGAGGTTTTTTAAAGCAAGTAAAACCTCTACAAATGTGGTATGGCTGATTATGAT
CCGCGGCCGCAATACGTCGACGTTATCAGCTGACTTCGTACGAGAGCCTAGGATTATGGCGCGCCACTAG
TTATTAATAGTAATCAATTACGGGGTCATTAGTTCATAGCCCATATATGGAGTTCCGCGTTACATAACTT
ACGGTAAATGGCCCGCCTGGCTGACCGCCCAACGACCCCCGCCCATTGACGTCAATAATGACGTATGTTC
CCATAGTAACGCCAATAGGGACTTTCCATTGACGTCAATGGGTGGAGTATTTACGGTAAACTGCCCACTT
GGCAGTACATCAAGTGTATCATATGCCAAGTCCGCCCCCTATTGACGTCAATGACGGTAAATGGCCCGCC
TGGCATTATGCCCAGTACATGACCTTACGGGACTTTCCTACTTGGCAGTACATCTACGTATTAGTCATCG
CTATTACCATGGTGATGCGGTTTTGGCAGTACACCAATGGGCGTGGATAGCGGTTTGACTCACGGGGATT
TCCAAGTCTCCACCCCATTGACGTCAATGGGAGTTTGTTTTGGCACCAAAATCAACGGGACTTTCCAAAA
TGTCGTAATAACCCCGCCCCGTTGACGCAAATGGGCGGTAGGCGTGTACGGTGGGAGGTCTATATAAGCA
GAGCTGGTTTAGTGAACCGTCAGATCACTAGAATCTTTATTGCGGTAGTTTATCACAGTTAAATTGCTAA
CGCAGTCAGTGCTTCTGACACAACAGTCTCGAACTTAAGCTGCAGAAGTTGGTCGTGAGGCACTGGGCAG
GTAAGTATCAAGGTTACAAGACAGGTTTAAGGAGACCAATAGAAACTGGGCTTGTCGAGACAGAGAAGAC
TCTTGCGTTTCTGATAGGCACCTATTGGTCTTACTGACATCCACTTTGCCTTTCTCTCCACAGGTGTCCA
CTCCCAGTTCAATTACAGCTCTTAAGGCTAGAGTATTAATACGACTCACTATAGGGGTTAGCGATCGCCA
TGGTGAGCGGCTGGCGGCTGTTCAAGAAGATTAGCGGGAGCTCCGGTGGCTCGAGCGGTATGGAGGAAAT
TTATGCGAAGTTTGTGTCCCAGAAAATCAGCAAAACCCGCTGGCGACCGCTGCCTCCGGGAAGTTTACAG
ACCGCGGAGACGTTCGCTACAGGATCTTGGGACAATGAGGAAAATTATATTTCACTGTGGTCTATTGGAG
ATTTTGGAAACTTGGACTCTGATGGAGGGTTTGAAGGAGACCATCAGTTATTGTGTGATATCAGACACCA
TGGTGATGTAATGGATTTACAGTTTTTTGACCAGGAAAGAATTGTCGCTGCTTCATCAACAGGATGTGTA
ACAGTTTTCCTTCACCATCCAAATAACCAGACTCTGTCAGTCAACCAGCAGTGGACTACAGCTCACTACC
ACACAGGCCCTGGCAGTCCTTCCTATAGCAGTGCACCATGTACAGGTGTTGTGTGCAACAACCCAGAAAT
CGTTACAGTTGGAGAGGATGGTCGAATAAATCTCTTCAGAGCTGATCACAAGGAAGCTGTAAGAACCATA
GACAATGCAGATAGTAGTACACTCCATGCTGTAACCTTTCTTCGAACTCCTGAGATTCTTACTGTAAATT
CAATTGGACAGTTGAAAATATGGGATTTCAGACAACAAGGAAATGAGCCTTCTCAGATATTGTCACTGAC
TGGTGACCGAGTGCCACTCCACTGTGTTGATAGACATCCCAACCAACAGCATGTTGTAGCTACTGGTGGC
CAAGATGGAATGTTGAGTATTTGGGATGTTAGACAAGGTACTATGCCTGTATCTCTGCTGAAGGCTCATG
AAGCTGAAATGTGGGAAGTTCACTTTCACCCATCCAACCCAGAACATCTTTTTACCTGCTCTGAAGATGG
ATCCCTCTGGCACTGGGATGCTTCCACAGATGTACCTGAAAAGTCGTCACTCTTTCACCAAGGAGGAAGA
AGCAGTACTTTTTTGTCTCATAGCATTAGTAACCAAGCTAATGTTCACCAGTCTGTCATTAGCTCCTGGC
TCAGCACTGATCCTGCAAAAGACCGAATTGAAATCACAAGCTTACTTCCCAGTAGGTCTCTGTCTGTGAA
CACTTTGGATGTTTTAGGTCCTTGTCTTGTTTGTGGAACCGATGCAGAAGCAATTTATGTTACTAGACAT
CTTTTTTCGTAATCTAGAGGTCAAGCTTCGGGGGTTTAAACCTGCAGGCATGCAAGCTGATTTGGCTGCT
GCCACCGCTGAGCAAGGCCGCTTCGAGCAGACATGATAAGATACATTGATGAGTTTGGACAAACCACAAC
TAGAATGCAGTGAAAAAAATGCTTTATTTGTGAAATTTGTGATGCTATTGCTTTATTTGTAACCATTATA
AGCTGCAATAAACAAGTTAACAACAACAATTGCATTCATTTTATGTTTCAGGTTCAGGGGGAGATGTGGG
AGGTTTTTTTAAGCAAGTAAAACCTCTACAAATGTGGTAAAATCTTAATTAAGACTTCTAATATAACTTC
GTATAGCATACATTATACGAAGTTATGGTTCCACTGTTGACAATTAATCATCGGCATAGTATATCGGCAT
AGTATAATACGACAAGGTGAGGAACTAAACCCAGGAGGCAGATCATGATTGAACAAGATGGATTGCACGC
AGGTTCTCCGGCCGCTTGGGTGGAGAGGCTATTCGGCTATGACTGGGCACAACAGACAATCGGCTGCTCT
GATGCCGCCGTGTTCCGGCTGTCAGCGCAGGGGCGCCCGGTTCTTTTTGTCAAGACCGACCTGTCCGGTG
CCCTGAATGAACTGCAGGACGAGGCAGCGCGGCTATCGTGGCTGGCCACGACGGGCGTTCCTTGCGCAGC
TGTGCTCGACGTTGTCACTGAAGCGGGAAGGGACTGGCTGCTATTGGGCGAAGTGCCGGGGCAGGATCTC
CTGTCATCTCACCTTGCTCCTGCCGAGAAAGTATCCATCATGGCTGATGCAATGCGGCGGCTGCATACGC
TTGATCCGGCTACCTGCCCATTCGACCACCAAGCGAAACATCGCATCGAGCGAGCACGTACTCGGATGGA
AGCCGGTCTTGTCGATCAGGATGATCTGGACGAAGAGCATCAGGGGCTCGCGCCAGCCGAACTGTTCGCC
AGGCTCAAGGCGCGCATGCCCGACGGCGAGGATCTCGTCGTGACCCATGGCGATGCCTGCTTGCCGAATA
TCATGGTGGAAAATGGCCGCTTTTCTGGATTCATCGACTGTGGCCGGCTGGGTGTGGCGGACCGCTATCA
GGACATAGCGTTGGCTACCCGTGATATTGCTGAAGAGCTTGGCGGCGAATGGGCTGACCGCTTCCTCGTG
CTTTACGGTATCGCCGCTCCCGATTCGCAGCGCATCGCCTTCTATCGCCTTCTTGACGAGTTCTTCTGAT
TCGAAATGACCGACCAAGCGACGCCCAACCGGTATCAGCTCACTCAAAGGCGGTAATACGGTTATCCACA
GAATCAGGGGATAACGCAGGAAAGAACATGTGAGCAAAAGGCCAGCAAAAGGCCAGGAACCGTAAAAAGG
CCGCGTTGCTGGCGTTTTTCCATAGGCTCCGCCCCCCTGACGAGCATCACAAAAATCGACGCTCAAGTCA
GAGGTGGCGAAACCCGACAGGACTATAAAGATACCAGGCGTTTCCCCCTGGAAGCTCCCTCGTGCGCTCT
CCTGTTCCGACCCTGCCGCTTACCGGATACCTGTCCGCCTTTCTCCCTTCGGGAAGCGTGGCGCTTTCTC
ATAGCTCACGCTGTAGGTATCTCAGTTCGGTGTAGGTCGTTCGCTCCAAGCTGGGCTGTGTGCACGAACC
CCCCGTTCAGCCCGACCGCTGCGCCTTATCCGGTAACTATCGTCTTGAGTCCAACCCGGTAAGACACGAC
TTATCGCCACTGGCAGCAGCCACTGGTAACAGGATTAGCAGAGCGAGGTATGTAGGCGGTGCTACAGAGT
TCTTGAAGTGGTGGCCTAACTACGGCTACACTAGAAGGACAGTATTTGGTATCTGCGCTCTGCTGAAGCC
AGTTACCTTCGGAAAAAGAGTTGGTAGCTCTTGATCCGGCAAACAAACCACCGCTGGTAGCGGTGGTTTT
TTTGTTTGCAAGCAGCAGATTACGCGCAGAAAAAAAGGATTTCAAGAAGATCCTTTGATCTTTTCTACGG
GGTCTGACGCTCAGTGGAACGAAAACTCACGTTAAGGGATTTTGGTCATGAGATTATCAAAAAGGATCTT
CACCTAGATCCTTTTATAGTCCGGAATCGTCACACAAAAAACCAACACACAGATGTAATGAAAATAAAGA
TATTTTATTGCGGCCATCGTGATGGCTAGAGTTTAGCCCTCCCACACATAACCAGAGGGCAGCAATTCAC
GAATCCCAACTGCCGTCGGCTGTCCATCACTGTCCTTCACTATGGCTTTGATCCCAGGATGCAGATCGAG
AAGCACCTGTCGGCACCGTCCGCAGGGGCTCAAGATGCCCCTGTTCTCATTTCCGATCGCGACGATACAA
GTCAGGTTGCCAGCTGCCGCAGCAGCAGCAGTGCCCAGCACCACGAGTTCTGCACAAGGTCCCCCAGTAA
AATGATATACATTGACACCAGTGAAGATGCGGCCGTCGCTAGAGAGAGCTGCGCTGGCGACGCTGTAGTC
TTCAGAGATGGGGATGCTGTTGATTGTAGCCGTTGCTCTTTCAATGAGGGTGGATTCTTCTTGAGACAAA
GGCTTGGCCATGGTGGCGCTAGTGTCAGAAGAATCGAGCTTTTTGCAAAAGCCTAGGCCTCCAAAAAAGC
CTCCTCACTACTTCTGGAATAGCTCAGAGGCCGAGGCGGCCTCGGCCTCTGCATAAATAAAAAAAATTAG
TCAGCCATGGGGCGGAGAATGGGCGGAACTGGGCGGAGTTAGGGGCGGGATGGGCGGAGTTAGGGGCGGG
ACTATGGTTGCTGACTAATTGAGATGCATGCTTTGCATACTTCTGCCTGCTGGGGAGCCTGGGGACTTTC
CACACCTGGTTGCTGACTAATTGAGATGCATGCTTTGCATACTTCTGCCTGCTGGGGAGCCTGGGGACTT
TCCACACCCTAACTGACACACATTCCACAGCTGGTTCTTTCCGCCTCAGAAGGTACCTAACCAAGTTCCT
CTTTCAGAGGTTATTTCAGGCCATGGTGCTGCGC
