>Addgene plasmid #211130 | pBiT3.1-N_NUP43:1-380 | depositor partial sequence | sequence record 411738 | Insert sequence
ATGGAGGAAATTTATGCGAAGTTTGTGTCCCAGAAAATCAGCAAAACCCGCTGGCGACCGCTGCCTCCGG
GAAGTTTACAGACCGCGGAGACGTTCGCTACAGGATCTTGGGACAATGAGGAAAATTATATTTCACTGTG
GTCTATTGGAGATTTTGGAAACTTGGACTCTGATGGAGGGTTTGAAGGAGACCATCAGTTATTGTGTGAT
ATCAGACACCATGGTGATGTAATGGATTTACAGTTTTTTGACCAGGAAAGAATTGTCGCTGCTTCATCAA
CAGGATGTGTAACAGTTTTCCTTCACCATCCAAATAACCAGACTCTGTCAGTCAACCAGCAGTGGACTAC
AGCTCACTACCACACAGGCCCTGGCAGTCCTTCCTATAGCAGTGCACCATGTACAGGTGTTGTGTGCAAC
AACCCAGAAATCGTTACAGTTGGAGAGGATGGTCGAATAAATCTCTTCAGAGCTGATCACAAGGAAGCTG
TAAGAACCATAGACAATGCAGATAGTAGTACACTCCATGCTGTAACCTTTCTTCGAACTCCTGAGATTCT
TACTGTAAATTCAATTGGACAGTTGAAAATATGGGATTTCAGACAACAAGGAAATGAGCCTTCTCAGATA
TTGTCACTGACTGGTGACCGAGTGCCACTCCACTGTGTTGATAGACATCCCAACCAACAGCATGTTGTAG
CTACTGGTGGCCAAGATGGAATGTTGAGTATTTGGGATGTTAGACAAGGTACTATGCCTGTATCTCTGCT
GAAGGCTCATGAAGCTGAAATGTGGGAAGTTCACTTTCACCCATCCAACCCAGAACATCTTTTTACCTGC
TCTGAAGATGGATCCCTCTGGCACTGGGATGCTTCCACAGATGTACCTGAAAAGTCGTCACTCTTTCACC
AAGGAGGAAGAAGCAGTACTTTTTTGTCTCATAGCATTAGTAACCAAGCTAATGTTCACCAGTCTGTCAT
TAGCTCCTGGCTCAGCACTGATCCTGCAAAAGACCGAATTGAAATCACAAGCTTACTTCCCAGTAGGTCT
CTGTCTGTGAACACTTTGGATGTTTTAGGTCCTTGTCTTGTTTGTGGAACCGATGCAGAAGCAATTTATG
TTACTAGACATCTTTTTTCG
